>Addgene plasmid #186518 | ER2-hfYFP | addgene full sequence | sequence record 368092 | Addgene NGS Result
GGGCTGTGTGCACGAACCCCCCGTTCAGCCCGACCGCTGCGCCTTATCCGGTAACTATCGTCTTGAGTCC
AACCCGGTAAGACACGACTTATCGCCACTGGCAGCAGCCACTGGTAACAGGATTAGCAGAGCGAGGTATG
TAGGCGGTGCTACAGAGTTCTTGAAGTGGTGGCCTAACTACGGCTACACTAGAAGAACAGTATTTGGTAT
CTGCGCTCTGCTGAAGCCAGTTACCTTCGGAAAAAGAGTTGGTAGCTCTTGATCCGGCAAACAAACCACC
GCTGGTAGCGGTGGTTTTTTTGTTTGCAAGCAGCAGATTACGCGCAGAAAAAAAGGATCTCAAGAAGATC
CTTTGATCTTTTCTACGGGGTCTGACGCTCAGTGGAACGAAAACTCACGTTAAGGGATTTTGGTCATGAG
ATTATCAAAAAGGATCTTCACCTAGATCCTTTTAAATTAAAAATGAAGTTTTAAATCAATCTAAAGTATA
TATGAGTAAACTTGGTCTGACAGTTACCAATGCTTAATCAGTGAGGCACCTATCTCAGCGATCTGTCTAT
TTCGTTCATCCATAGTTGCCTGACTCCCCGTCGTGTAGATAACTACGATACGGGAGGGCTTACCATCTGG
CCCCAGTGCTGCAATGATACCGCGAGACCCACGCTCACCGGCTCCAGATTTATCAGCAATAAACCAGCCA
GCCGGAAGGGCCGAGCGCAGAAGTGGTCCTGCAACTTTATCCGCCTCCATCCAGTCTATTAATTGTTGCC
GGGAAGCTAGAGTAAGTAGTTCGCCAGTTAATAGTTTGCGCAACGTTGTTGCCATTGCTACAGGCATCGT
GGTGTCACGCTCGTCGTTTGGTATGGCTTCATTCAGCTCCGGTTCCCAACGATCAAGGCGAGTTACATGA
TCCCCCATGTTGTGCAAAAAAGCGGTTAGCTCCTTCGGTCCTCCGATCGTTGTCAGAAGTAAGTTGGCCG
CAGTGTTATCACTCATGGTTATGGCAGCACTGCATAATTCTCTTACTGTCATGCCATCCGTAAGATGCTT
TTCTGTGACTGGTGAGTACTCAACCAAGTCATTCTGAGAATAGTGTATGCGGCGACCGAGTTGCTCTTGC
CCGGCGTCAATACGGGATAATACCGCGCCACATAGCAGAACTTTAAAAGTGCTCATCATTGGAAAACGTT
CTTCGGGGCGAAAACTCTCAAGGATCTTACCGCTGTTGAGATCCAGTTCGATGTAACCCACTCGTGCACC
CAACTGATCTTCAGCATCTTTTACTTTCACCAGCGTTTCTGGGTGAGCAAAAACAGGAAGGCAAAATGCC
GCAAAAAAGGGAATAAGGGCGACACGGAAATGTTGAATACTCATACTCTTCCTTTTTCAATATTATTGAA
GCATTTATCAGGGTTATTGTCTCATGAGCGGATACATATTTGAATGTATTTAGAAAAATAAACAAATAGG
GGTTCCGCGCACATTTCCCCGAAAAGTGCCACCTGACGTCGACGGATCGGGAGATCTCCCGATCCCCTAT
GGTGCACTCTCAGTACAATCTGCTCTGATGCCGCATAGTTAAGCCAGTATCTGCTCCCTGCTTGTGTGTT
GGAGGTCGCTGAGTAGTGCGCGAGCAAAATTTAAGCTACAACAAGGCAAGGCTTGACCGACAATTGCATG
AAGAATCTGCTTAGGGTTAGGCGTTTTGCGCTGCTTCGCGATGTACGGGCCAGATATACGCGTTGACATT
GATTATTGACTAGTTATTAATAGTAATCAATTACGGGGTCATTAGTTCATAGCCCATATATGGAGTTCCG
CGTTACATAACTTACGGTAAATGGCCCGCCTGGCTGACCGCCCAACGACCCCCGCCCATTGACGTCAATA
ATGACGTATGTTCCCATAGTAACGCCAATAGGGACTTTCCATTGACGTCAATGGGTGGAGTATTTACGGT
AAACTGCCCACTTGGCAGTACATCAAGTGTATCATATGCCAAGTACGCCCCCTATTGACGTCAATGACGG
TAAATGGCCCGCCTGGCATTATGCCCAGTACATGACCTTATGGGACTTTCCTACTTGGCAGTACATCTAC
GTATTAGTCATCGCTATTACCATGGTGATGCGGTTTTGGCAGTACATCAATGGGCGTGGATAGCGGTTTG
ACTCACGGGGATTTCCAAGTCTCCACCCCATTGACGTCAATGGGAGTTTGTTTTGGCACCAAAATCAACG
GGACTTTCCAAAATGTCGTAACAACTCCGCCCCATTGACGCAAATGGGCGGTAGGCGTGTACGGTGGGAG
GTCTATATAAGCAGAGCTCTCTGGCTAACTAGAGAACCCACTGCTTACTGGCTTATCGAAATTAATACGA
CTCACTATAGGGAGACCCAAGCTTGGTACCGAGCTCGGATCCACTAGTAACGGCCGCCAGTGTGCTGATG
TTGTTGTCCGTCCCTCTCCTTCTGGGTCTGCTCGGCTTGGCGGTGGCTGAATTCGGCGTGAGCAAGGGCG
AGGAGCTGTTCACCGGGGTGGTGCCCATCCTGGTCGAGCTGGACGGCGACGTAAACGGCCACAAGTTCAG
CGTCCGCGGCGAGGGCGAGGGCGATGCCACCAACGGCAAGCTGACCCTGAAGCTCATCTCCACCACCGGC
AAGCTGCCCGTGCCCTGGCCCACCCTCGTGACCACCTTAGGCTACGGCCTGATGGTGTTCGCCCGCTACC
CCGACCACATGAAGCAGCACGACTTCTTCAAGTCCGCCATGCCCGAAGGCTACGTCCAGGAGCGCACCAT
CTCTTTCGAGGACGACGGTTACTACAAGACCCGCGCCGAGGTGAAGTTCGAGGGCGACACCCTGGTGAAC
CGCATCGTGCTGAAGGGCATCGACTTCAAGGAGGACGGCAACATCCTGGGGCACAAGCTGGAGTACAACT
TCAACAGCCACAACGTCTATATCACGGCCGACAAGCAGAAGAACGGCATCAAGGCTAACTTCAAGATCCG
CCACAACGTTGAGGACGGCGGCGTGCAGCTCGCCGACCACTACCAGCAGAACACCCCCATCGGCGACGGC
CCCGTGCTGCTGCCCGACAACCACTACCTGAGCTACCAGTCCGTCCTGAGCAAAGACCCCAACGAGAAGC
GCGATCACATGGTCCTGAAGGAGAGGGTGACCGCCGCCGGGATTACACATGACATGAACGAGCTGTACAA
GTCTAGAAAGGACGAGCTGTAAGGGCCCTATTCTATAGTGTCACCTAAATGCTAGAGCTCGCTGATCAGC
CTCGACTGTGCCTTCTAGTTGCCAGCCATCTGTTGTTTGCCCCTCCCCCGTGCCTTCCTTGACCCTGGAA
GGTGCCACTCCCACTGTCCTTTCCTAATAAAATGAGGAAATTGCATCGCATTGTCTGAGTAGGTGTCATT
CTATTCTGGGGGGTGGGGTGGGGCAGGACAGCAAGGGGGAGGATTGGGAAGACAATAGCAGGCATGCTGG
GGATGCGGTGGGCTCTATGGCTTCTGAGGCGGAAAGAACCAGCTGGGGCTCTAGGGGGTATCCCC
[124 nt withheld, positions 3566-3689]
C
[91 nt withheld, positions 3691-3781]
A
[49 nt withheld, positions 3783-3831]
CCTTTGACGTTGGAGTCCACGTTCTTT
[37 nt withheld, positions 3859-3895]
ACCCTATCTCGGTCTATTCTTTTGATTTATAAGGGATTTTGCCGATTTCGGCCTATTGGTTAAAAAATGA
GCTGATTTAACAAAAATTTAACGCGAATTAATTCTGTGGAATGTGTGTCAGTTAGGGTGTGGAAAGTCCC
CAGGCTCCCCAGCAGGCAGAAGTATGCAAAGCATGCATCTCAATTAGTCAGCAACCAGGTGTGGAAAGTC
CCCAGGCTCCCCAGCAGGCAGAAGTATGCAAAGCATGCATCTCAATTAGTCAGCAACCATAGTCCCGCCC
CTAACTCCGCCCATCCCGCCCCTAACTCCGCCCAGTTCCGCCCATTCTCCGCCCCATGGCTGACTAATTT
TTTTTATTTATGCAGAGGCCGAGGCCGCCTCTGCCTCTGAGCTATTCCAGAAGTAGTGAGGAGGCTTTTT
TGGAGGCCTAGGCTTTTGCAAAAAGCTCCCGGGAGCTTGTATATCCATTTTCGGATCTGATCAAGAGACA
GGATGAGGATCGTTTCGCATGATTGAACAAGATGGATTGCACGCAGGTTCTCCGGCCGCTTGGGTGGAGA
GGCTATTCGGCTATGACTGGGCACAACAGACAATCGGCTGCTCTGATGCCGCCGTGTTCCGGCTGTCAGC
GCAGGGGCGCCCGGTTCTTTTTGTCAAGACCGACCTGTCCGGTGCCCTGAATGAACTGCAGGACGAGGCA
GCGCGGCTATCGTGGCTGGCCACGACGGGCGTTCCTTGCGCAGCTGTGCTCGACGTTGTCACTGAAGCGG
GAAGGGACTGGCTGCTATTGGGCGAAGTGCCGGGGCAGGATCTCCTGTCATCTCACCTTGCTCCTGCCGA
GAAAGTATCCATCATGGCTGATGCAATGCGGCGGCTGCATACGCTTGATCCGGCTACCTGCCCATTCGAC
CACCAAGCGAAACATCGCATCGAGCGAGCACGTACTCGGATGGAAGCCGGTCTTGTCGATCAGGATGATC
TGGACGAAGAGCATCAGGGGCTCGCGCCAGCCGAACTGTTCGCCAGGCTCAAGGCGCGCATGCCCGACGG
CGAGGATCTCGTCGTGACCCATGGCGATGCCTGCTTGCCGAATATCATGGTGGAAAATGGCCGCTTTTCT
GGATTCATCGACTGTGGCCGGCTGGGTGTGGCGGACCGCTATCAGGACATAGCGTTGGCTACCCGTGATA
TTGCTGAAGAGCTTGGCGGCGAATGGGCTGACCGCTTCCTCGTGCTTTACGGTATCGCCGCTCCCGATTC
GCAGCGCATCGCCTTCTATCGCCTTCTTGACGAGTTCTTCTGAGCGGGACTCTGGGGTTCGAAATGACCG
ACCAAGCGACGCCCAACCTGCCATCACGAGATTTCGATTCCACCGCCGCCTTCTATGAAAGGTTGGGCTT
CGGAATCGTTTTCCGGGACGCCGGCTGGATGATCCTCCAGCGCGGGGATCTCATGCTGGAGTTCTTCGCC
CACCCCAACTTGTTTATTGCAGCTTATAATGGTTACAAATAAAGCAATAGCATCACAAATTTCACAAATA
AAGCATTTTTTTCACTGCATTCTAGTTGTGGTTTGTCCAAACTCATCAATGTATCTTATCATGTCTGTAT
ACCGTCGACCTCTAGCTAGAGCTTGGCGTAATCATGGTCATAGCTGTTTCCTGTGTGAAATTGTTATCCG
CTCACAATTCCACACAACATACGAGCCGGAAGCATAAAGTGTAAAGCCTGGGGTGCCTAATGAGTGAGCT
AACTCACATTAATTGCGTTGCGCTCACTGCCCGCTTTCCAGTCGGGAAACCTGTCGTGCCAGCTGCATTA
ATGAATCGGCCAACGCGCGGGGAGAGGCGGTTTGCGTATTGGGCGCTCTTCCGCTTCCTCGCTCACTGAC
TCGCTGCGCTCGGTCGTTCGGCTGCGGCGAGCGGTATCAGCTCACTCAAAGGCGGTAATACGGTTATCCA
CAGAATCAGGGGATAACGCAGGAAAGAACATGTGAGCAAAAGGCCAGCAAAAGGCCAGGAACCGTAAAAA
GGCCGCGTTGCTGGCGTTTTTCCATAGGCTCCGCCCCCCTGACGAGCATCACAAAAATCGACGCTCAAGT
CAGAGGTGGCGAAACCCGACAGGACTATAAAGATACCAGGCGTTTCCCCCTGGAAGCTCCCTCGTGCGCT
CTCCTGTTCCGACCCTGCCGCTTACCGGATACCTGTCCGCCTTTCTCCCTTCGGGAAGCGTGGCGCTTTC
TCATAGCTCACGCTGTAGGTATCTCAGTTCGGTGTAGGTCGTTCGCTCCAAGCT
Features (pLannotate 1.2.2; 21 found; start..end, strand, type, name):
    514..1374    -  CDS            AmpR: β-lactamase; bla; confers resistance to ampicillin, carbenicillin, and related antibiotics
   1375..1479    -  promoter       AmpR promoter: bla
   1538..1590    -  misc_feature   bom (fragment): basis of mobility region from pBR322
   1745..2124    +  enhancer       CMV enhancer: human cytomegalovirus immediate early enhancer
   2125..2328    +  promoter       CMV promoter: human cytomegalovirus (CMV) immediate early promoter
   2324..2357    +  LTR            5' LTR (truncated) (fragment): truncated 5' long terminal repeat (LTR) from HIV-1
   2373..2391    +  promoter       T7 promoter: promoter for bacteriophage T7 RNA polymerase
   2508..3222    +  CDS            mGreenLantern (fragment): monomeric GFP derivative that displays exceptionally high brightness in cells (Campbell et al., 2020)
   3252..3270    -  promoter       SP6 promoter: promoter for bacteriophage SP6 RNA polymerase
   3296..3520    +  polyA_signal   bGH poly(A) signal: bovine growth hormone polyadenylation signal
   3524..3545    +  promoter       SV40 promoter (fragment): SV40 enhancer and early promoter
   3566..3994    +  rep_origin     f1 ori (sequence partly withheld): f1 bacteriophage origin of replication; arrow indicates direction of (+) strand synthesis
   4008..4337    +  promoter       SV40 promoter: SV40 enhancer and early promoter
   4404..5195    +  CDS            neo: KKA2_KLEPN - Also known as kan, nptII. Experimental evidence at protein level: Swiss-Prot protein existence level 1. Resistance to kanamycin, neomycin, paromomycin, ribostamycin, butirosin and gentamicin B. From Klebsiella pneumoniae.
   5219..5377    +  CDS            ble (fragment): BLE_KLEPN - Experimental evidence at protein level: Swiss-Prot protein existence level 1. Binding protein with a strong affinity to the bleomycin family of antibiotics. Binds to CL990; an antimitotic-antibiotic compound. From Klebsiella pneumoniae.
   5372..5493    +  polyA_signal   SV40 poly(A) signal: SV40 polyadenylation signal
   5566..5582    -  protein_bind   lac operator: The lac repressor binds to the lac operator to inhibit transcription in E. coli. This inhibition can be relieved by adding lactose or isopropyl-β-D-thiogalactopyranoside (IPTG). lac repressor encoded by lacI
   5590..5620    -  promoter       lac promoter: promoter for the E. coli lac operon
   5635..5656    -  protein_bind   CAP binding site: CAP binding activates transcription in the presence of cAMP. E. coli catabolite activator protein
   5669..5761    -  CDS            lacI (fragment): lac repressor; lacI; The lac repressor binds to the lac operator to inhibit transcription in E. coli. This inhibition can be relieved by adding lactose or isopropyl-β-D-thiogalactopyranoside (IPTG).
   5944..343     -  rep_origin     ori (across the origin): high-copy-number ColE1/pMB1/pBR322/pUC origin of replication
