[The description below was written by a language model from this plasmid's Addgene catalogue record and pLannotate feature annotations shown in this document.]
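Description:
ER2-hfYFP is a mammalian expression plasmid built on the pcDNA3.1 backbone that targets hyperfolder YFP (hfYFP) to the endoplasmic reticulum and retains it there. It is propagated in E. coli as a high-copy plasmid through a ColE1/pUC-type origin, with ampicillin selection from the β-lactamase gene. An f1 origin is also present. For selection in mammalian cells, an SV40 enhancer/early promoter drives the neomycin phosphotransferase gene, followed by an SV40 polyadenylation signal, allowing G418 selection of stable transfectants.

The expression cassette uses the human CMV immediate-early enhancer and promoter and ends with the bovine growth hormone poly(A) signal. T7 and SP6 promoters flank the cloning region. The insert, cloned between BamHI and XbaI, is a 717 bp synthetic coding sequence for hfYFP, which is derived from mGreenLantern by twelve substitutions. This origin explains why the automated annotation labels the open reading frame as an mGreenLantern fragment. The record lists calreticulin as the N-terminal fusion partner and KDEL as the C-terminal one. Neither is annotated separately in the feature table, and the short gap between the T7 promoter and the fluorescent protein would fit a signal-peptide-sized calreticulin segment rather than the whole protein. An N-terminal ER-targeting sequence directs the protein into the ER, and KDEL acts as the standard retrieval motif that keeps soluble proteins in the lumen. According to the depositor, the Kozak sequence and start codon that previously sat immediately upstream of the fluorescent protein were deleted. This should prevent internal initiation that would yield untargeted protein and so improve localization.

The construct serves as an ER marker for fluorescence imaging and was deposited with work on chemically stable fluorescent proteins for advanced microscopy. Small annotated fragments (HIV-1 LTR, ble, lacI, bom) appear to be backbone remnants or incidental matches.
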