Addgene plasmid #186518: ER2-hfYFP
Purpose: Localization and retention of hyperfolder YFP fluorescent protein in the ER; improved targeting efficiency
Depositing lab: Gregory Petsko. Depositing organization: Cornell University. Publication: Chemically stable fluorescent proteins for advanced microscopy. Campbell BC, Paez-Segala MG, Looger LL, Petsko GA, Liu CF. Nat Methods. 2022 Nov 7. pii: 10.1038/s41592-022-01660-7. doi: 10.1038/s41592-022-01660-7. PubMed 36344833.
Backbone
  Vector backbone: pcDNA3.1
  Vector type: Mammalian Expression
  Selectable markers: Neomycin (select with G418)
Growth in bacteria
  Bacterial resistance: Ampicillin, 100 μg/mL
  Growth temperature: 37°C
  Growth strain: DH5alpha
  Copy number: High Copy
Gene/Insert
  Gene/Insert name: Hyperfolder YFP (alt name: hfYFP)
  Species: Synthetic
  Insert size (bp): 717
  Mutation: mGreenLantern-F46L/C48S/V68L/A69M/C70V/K101E/T105Y/K149N/T167I/H203Y/K206V/D234N
  Promoter: CMV
  Tag / fusion protein: Calreticulin (N terminal on insert); KDEL (C terminal on insert)
  Cloning method: Restriction Enzyme; 5′ cloning site BamHI (not destroyed); 3′ cloning site XbaI (not destroyed)
  Sequencing primers: 5′ CMV Forward (CGCAAATGGGCGGTAGGCGTG); 3′ BGH Reverse (TAGAAGGCACAGTCGAGG)
Terms and licenses: Academic/Nonprofit Terms; Industry Terms: Not Available to Industry
Depositor comments: To improve ER localization, the Kozak sequence and ATG that were N-terminal to the FP have been deleted.
How to cite: ER2-hfYFP was a gift from Gregory Petsko (Addgene plasmid # 186518 ; http://n2t.net/addgene:186518 ; RRID:Addgene_186518)
